Addgene plasmid #27769: pUT1178-HQ858719
Depositing lab: John Gray & Erich Grotewold. Depositing organization: University of Toledo. Publication: The Maize TFome--development of a transcription factor open reading frame collection for functional genomics. Burdo B, Gray J, Goetting-Minesky MP, Wittler B, Hunt M, Li T, Velliquette D, Thomas J, Gentzel I, dos Santos Brito M, Mejia-Guerra MK, Connolly LN, Qaisi D, Li W, Casas MI, Doseff AI, Grotewold E. Plant J. 2014 Oct;80(2):356-66. doi: 10.1111/tpj.12623. Epub 2014 Aug 26. PubMed 25053252.
Backbone
  Vector backbone: pENTR/D
  Backbone manufacturer: Invitrogen
  Backbone size w/o insert (bp): 2580
  Vector type: Entry vector
Growth in bacteria
  Bacterial resistance: Kanamycin, 50 μg/mL
  Growth temperature: 37°C
  Growth strain: DH5alpha
  Growth instructions: E. coli TOP10
  Copy number: Low Copy
Gene/Insert
  Gene/Insert name: WRKY transcription factor from DR808860
  Species: Zea mays
  Insert size (bp): 1149
  GenBank ID: HQ858719
  Cloning method: Restriction Enzyme
  Sequencing primers: 5′ M13 For; 3′ M13 Rev
Terms and licenses: Academic/Nonprofit Terms; Industry Terms: Not Available to Industry
Depositor comments: This CDS was amplified using PCR from a full length cDNA template from the Maize Full-length cDNA Project (www.maizecdna.org) and the PCR product included the stop codon. The PCR product was cloned into a Gateway pENTR/D vector. Further information on this gene may be obtained at www.grassius.org using the GenBank number. (The second half of the plasmid name is the GenBank Number for the sequence of the insert)
How to cite: pUT1178-HQ858719 was a gift from John Gray & Erich Grotewold (Addgene plasmid # 27769 ; http://n2t.net/addgene:27769 ; RRID:Addgene_27769)
