[The description below was written by a language model from this plasmid's Addgene catalogue record and the feature table of its GenBank file.]
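Description:
pUT1178-HQ858719 is a Gateway entry clone built on the Invitrogen pENTR/D backbone, carrying the coding sequence of a Zea mays WRKY-family transcription factor. It belongs to a maize transcription factor ORF collection made for functional genomics. The 1149 bp insert was PCR-amplified from a full-length maize cDNA clone and retains its native stop codon, so the ORF suits untagged or N-terminally fused expression after transfer, but not C-terminal fusions. The full plasmid is 3729 bp, which matches the stated backbone and insert sizes. The plasmid is propagated in E. coli under kanamycin selection, conferred by the aph(3')-Ia aminoglycoside phosphotransferase gene. It replicates from a ColE1/pUC-type origin. The feature table annotates this origin as high copy, whereas the catalogue entry lists the plasmid as low copy; the record does not resolve the difference.

In the feature table the insert itself is not annotated, but it occupies the interval between the attL1 and attL2 sites. These sites are the substrates for LR Clonase, which moves the ORF directionally and in frame into any attR-containing destination vector. The entry vector has no promoter positioned to express the gene in plants or other eukaryotes. The only promoter annotated is a T7 promoter just outside attL2, oriented back toward the insert. The rrnB T1 and T2 terminators lie upstream of attL1 and shield the cloning region from read-through transcription from the backbone. M13 forward and reverse primer sites flank the att cassette for sequence verification. The construct serves as a shuttle source of this WRKY ORF for building expression, protein production or interaction-assay clones.
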