LOCUS       Exported 3729 bp ds-DNA circular SYN 13-MAY-2021
DEFINITION  synthetic circular DNA
ACCESSION   .
VERSION     .
KEYWORDS    pUT1178-HQ858719
SOURCE      synthetic DNA construct
  ORGANISM  synthetic DNA construct
REFERENCE   1 (bases 1 to 3729)
  TITLE     Maize TF ORFeome collection
REFERENCE   2 (bases 1 to 3729)
  AUTHORS   .
  TITLE     Direct Submission
  JOURNAL   Exported May 13, 2021 from SnapGene Server 1.1.58
            http://www.snapgene.com
FEATURES             Location/Qualifiers
     source          1..3729
                     /organism="synthetic DNA construct"
                     /mol_type="other DNA"
     protein_bind    1..100
                     /gene="mutant version of attL"
                     /label=attL1
                     /bound_moiety="LR Clonase(TM)"
                     /note="recombination site for the Gateway(R) LR reaction"
     protein_bind    complement(1286..1385)
                     /gene="mutant version of attL"
                     /label=attL2
                     /bound_moiety="LR Clonase(TM)"
                     /note="recombination site for the Gateway(R) LR reaction"
     primer_bind     complement(1402..1421)
                     /label=T7
                     /note="T7 promoter, forward primer"
     promoter        complement(1403..1421)
                     /label=T7 promoter
                     /note="promoter for bacteriophage T7 RNA polymerase"
     primer_bind     complement(1426..1442)
                     /label=M13 rev
                     /note="common sequencing primer, one of multiple similar
                     variants"
     primer_bind     complement(1426..1442)
                     /label=M13 Reverse
                     /note="In lacZ gene. Also called M13-rev"
     primer_bind     complement(1544..1563)
                     /label=pENTR-R
                     /note="pENTR vectors, reverse primer"
     CDS             1555..2364
                     /codon_start=1
                     /gene="aph(3')-Ia"
                     /product="aminoglycoside phosphotransferase"
                     /label=KanR
                     /note="confers resistance to kanamycin in bacteria or G418
                     (Geneticin(R)) in eukaryotes"
                     /translation="MSHIQRETSRPRLNSNMDADLYGYKWARDNVGQSGATIYRLYGKP
                     DAPELFLKHGKGSVANDVTDEMVRLNWLTEFMPLPTIKHFIRTPDDAWLLTTAIPGKTA
                     FQVLEEYPDSGENIVDALAVFLRRLHSIPVCNCPFNSDRVFRLAQAQSRMNNGLVDASD
                     FDDERNGWPVEQVWKEMHKLLPFSPDSVVTHGDFSLDNLIFDEGKLIGCIDVGRVGIAD
                     RYQDLAILWNCLGEFSPSLQKRLFQKYGIDNPDMNKLQFHLMLDEFF"
     primer_bind     complement(1622..1641)
                     /label=Kan-R
                     /note="Kanamycin resistance gene, reverse primer"
     rep_origin      2511..3099
                     /direction=RIGHT
                     /label=ori
                     /note="high-copy-number ColE1/pMB1/pBR322/pUC origin of
                     replication"
     primer_bind     3000..3019
                     /label=pBR322ori-F
                     /note="pBR322 origin, forward primer"
     primer_bind     3253..3270
                     /label=L4440
                     /note="L4440 vector, forward primer"
     terminator      3429..3456
                     /label=rrnB T2 terminator
                     /note="transcription terminator T2 from the E. coli rrnB
                     gene"
     terminator      3548..3634
                     /gene="Escherichia coli rrnB"
                     /label=rrnB T1 terminator
                     /note="transcription terminator T1 from the E. coli rrnB
                     gene"
     primer_bind     3683..3705
                     /label=M13/pUC Forward
                     /note="In lacZ gene"
     primer_bind     3697..3714
                     /label=M13 Forward
                     /note="In lacZ gene. Also called M13-F20 or M13 (-21)
                     Forward"
     primer_bind     3698..3714
                     /label=M13 fwd
                     /note="common sequencing primer, one of multiple similar
                     variants"
ORIGIN
        1 caaataatga ttttattttg actgatagtg acctgttcgt tgcaacaaat tgatgagcaa
       61 tgctttttta taatgccaac tttgtacaaa aaagcaggct ccgcggccgc ccccttcacc
      121 atggaggagg agcgctgctt caacaactgg gatctggacg ccgtcgtccg cctgggctgc
      181 cgccgccgcc tctccccgcc acggcagccc gacccgtttg cttcgcttct ccctccgacc
      241 ctgccgtcgc cgtcgccgtc gccgccgcag aaggagaagc ccgtggtgcc agcgctggct
      301 aaaggaccag agccagagcc atacgccggg tggcgctttc ctaacctcgg tgctggcggc
      361 gggcaagacg gcgacgagct catgagggcc atgttagcag tccagccttc cctgcctcag
      421 cctctgccaa cgacaacgcc aacgccaacg ccaacgcttc ccccggcagc aggagagcat
      481 cgacagtcga ctgttacagc cgtggacgtg ccgctacccc aggtgcgccc cgctccggcc
      541 gccagagcgc agccgagcgg gcggcaggtg cccggtgccg tgccaagatc caagagaagg
      601 aagaaccagg tgaagaaggt ggtctgccac gttccggcgg acggctcgtc gtcggacatg
      661 tgggcgtggc gcaagtacgg ccagaagccc atcaagggct ccccctaccc aaggggatac
      721 taccggtgca gcagctccaa ggggtgtgcg gcgcggaagc aggtcgagcg cagccgcgcg
      781 gaccccaaca ccttcatcct cacctacacc ggcgagcaca accacgcggc gccgacccac
      841 cgcaactcgc tcgccggcac cacccgaaac aagttcccct cctcggcggc gcctccgccg
      901 cctccgccgt ccgtggtggt gggcggcgcc ggtgccggcg acgcgcagca tcagcagccg
      961 agcccgagcc cggcgtccac gtcgaccgcg gggctctcgc ccacgacgcc gctgcgcacg
     1021 ccgtcgatgg aggaggagga gatggacgac gacgacgacg agctgctggt ggaggacatg
     1081 gagatggtcg gcgaggacga gctcttgttc ctcaacatcg acgccgacgc cgaagctgac
     1141 gccggggcac cactggagcc catgccctcg ctcttcgacg tcgtcgacga gcccttccta
     1201 aactcccctt ggctgacggc caccagcagc gccggcgagc cagccacagg ggcagccggc
     1261 gccaggagca agggtgggcg cgccgaccca gctttcttgt acaaagttgg cattataaga
     1321 aagcattgct tatcaatttg ttgcaacgaa caggtcacta tcagtcaaaa taaaatcatt
     1381 atttgccatc cagctgatat cccctatagt gagtcgtatt acatggtcat agctgtttcc
     1441 tggcagctct ggcccgtgtc tcaaaatctc tgatgttaca ttgcacaaga taaaaatata
     1501 tcatcatgaa caataaaact gtctgcttac ataaacagta atacaagggg tgttatgagc
     1561 catattcaac gggaaacgtc gaggccgcga ttaaattcca acatggatgc tgatttatat
     1621 gggtataaat gggctcgcga taatgtcggg caatcaggtg cgacaatcta tcgcttgtat
     1681 gggaagcccg atgcgccaga gttgtttctg aaacatggca aaggtagcgt tgccaatgat
     1741 gttacagatg agatggtcag actaaactgg ctgacggaat ttatgcctct tccgaccatc
     1801 aagcatttta tccgtactcc tgatgatgca tggttactca ccactgcgat ccccggaaaa
     1861 acagcattcc aggtattaga agaatatcct gattcaggtg aaaatattgt tgatgcgctg
     1921 gcagtgttcc tgcgccggtt gcattcgatt cctgtttgta attgtccttt taacagcgat
     1981 cgcgtatttc gtctcgctca ggcgcaatca cgaatgaata acggtttggt tgatgcgagt
     2041 gattttgatg acgagcgtaa tggctggcct gttgaacaag tctggaaaga aatgcataaa
     2101 cttttgccat tctcaccgga ttcagtcgtc actcatggtg atttctcact tgataacctt
     2161 atttttgacg aggggaaatt aataggttgt attgatgttg gacgagtcgg aatcgcagac
     2221 cgataccagg atcttgccat cctatggaac tgcctcggtg agttttctcc ttcattacag
     2281 aaacggcttt ttcaaaaata tggtattgat aatcctgata tgaataaatt gcagtttcat
     2341 ttgatgctcg atgagttttt ctaatcagaa ttggttaatt ggttgtaaca ctggcagagc
     2401 attacgctga cttgacggga cggcgcaagc tcatgaccaa aatcccttaa cgtgagttac
     2461 gcgtcgttcc actgagcgtc agaccccgta gaaaagatca aaggatcttc ttgagatcct
     2521 ttttttctgc gcgtaatctg ctgcttgcaa acaaaaaaac caccgctacc agcggtggtt
     2581 tgtttgccgg atcaagagct accaactctt tttccgaagg taactggctt cagcagagcg
     2641 cagataccaa atactgtcct tctagtgtag ccgtagttag gccaccactt caagaactct
     2701 gtagcaccgc ctacatacct cgctctgcta atcctgttac cagtggctgc tgccagtggc
     2761 gataagtcgt gtcttaccgg gttggactca agacgatagt taccggataa ggcgcagcgg
     2821 tcgggctgaa cggggggttc gtgcacacag cccagcttgg agcgaacgac ctacaccgaa
     2881 ctgagatacc tacagcgtga gcattgagaa agcgccacgc ttcccgaagg gagaaaggcg
     2941 gacaggtatc cggtaagcgg cagggtcgga acaggagagc gcacgaggga gcttccaggg
     3001 ggaaacgcct ggtatcttta tagtcctgtc gggtttcgcc acctctgact tgagcgtcga
     3061 tttttgtgat gctcgtcagg ggggcggagc ctatggaaaa acgccagcaa cgcggccttt
     3121 ttacggttcc tggccttttg ctggcctttt gctcacatgt tctttcctgc gttatcccct
     3181 gattctgtgg ataaccgtat taccgccttt gagtgagctg ataccgctcg ccgcagccga
     3241 acgaccgagc gcagcgagtc agtgagcgag gaagcggaag agcgcccaat acgcaaaccg
     3301 cctctccccg cgcgttggcc gattcattaa tgcagctggc acgacaggtt tcccgactgg
     3361 aaagcgggca gtgagcgcaa cgcaattaat acgcgtaccg ctagccagga agagtttgta
     3421 gaaacgcaaa aaggccatcc gtcaggatgg ccttctgctt agtttgatgc ctggcagttt
     3481 atggcgggcg tcctgcccgc caccctccgg gccgttgctt cacaacgttc aaatccgctc
     3541 ccggcggatt tgtcctactc aggagagcgt tcaccgacaa acaacagata aaacgaaagg
     3601 cccagtcttc cgactgagcc tttcgtttta tttgatgcct ggcagttccc tactctcgcg
     3661 ttaacgctag catggatgtt ttcccagtca cgacgttgta aaacgacggc cagtcttaag
     3721 ctcgggccc
//
