>Addgene plasmid #27769 | pUT1178-HQ858719 | addgene partial sequence | sequence record 34091 | 27769 with M13pUC-fwd
TAATGATTTTATTTTGACTGATAGTGACCTGTTCGTTGCAACAAATTGATGAGCAATGCTTTTTTATAAT
GCCAACTTTGTACAAAAAAGCAGGCTCCGCGGCCGCCCCCTTCACCATGGAGGAGGAGCGCTGCTTCAAC
AACTGGGATCTGGACGCCGTCGTCCGCCTGGGCTGCCGCCGCCGCCTCTCCCCGCCACGGCAGCCCGACC
CGTTTGCTTCGCTTCTCCCTCCGACCCTGCCGTCGCCGTCGCCGTCGCCGCCGCAGAAGGAGAAGCCCGT
GGTGCCAGCGCTGGCTAAAGGACCAGAGCCAGAGCCATACGCCGGGTGGCGCTTTCCTAACCTCGGTGCT
GGCGGCGGGCAAGACGGCGACGAGCTCATGAGGGCCATGTTAGCAGTCCAGCCTTCCCTGCCTCAGCCTC
TGCCAACGACAACGCCAACGCCAACGCCAACGCTTCCCCCGGCAGCAGGAGAGCATCGACAGTCGACTGT
TACAGCCGTGGACGTGCCGCTACCCCAGGTGCGCCCCGCTCCGGCCGCCAGAGCGCAGCCGAGCGGGCGG
CAGGTGCCCGGTGCCGTGCCAAGATCCAAGAGAAGGAAGAACCAGGTGAAGAAGGTGGTCTGCCACGTTC
CGGCGGACGGCTCGTCGTCGGACATGTGGGCGTGGCGCAAGTACGGCCAGAAGCCCATCAAGGGCTCCCC
CTACCCAAGGGGATACTACCGGTGCAGCAGCTCCAAGGGGTGTGCGGCGCGGAAGCAGGTCGAGCGCAGC
CGCGCGGACCCCAACACCTTCATCCTCACCTACACCGGCGAGCACAACCACGCGGCGCC
